Addgene plasmid #223415: pYPQAT43
Purpose: T-DNA vector for temperature tolerance LbCas12a-D156R based mutagenesis for monocot plants; TTTV PAM; LbCas12a-D156R and the crRNA were driven by separate ZmUbi1 promoter; BASTA for plants selection.
Depositing lab: Yiping Qi. Depositing organization: University of Maryland, College Park. Publication: A comprehensive all-in-one CRISPR toolbox for large-scale screens in plants. Cheng Y, Li G, Qi A, Mandlik R, Pan C, Wang D, Ge S, Qi Y. Plant Cell. 2025 Apr 9:koaf081. doi: 10.1093/plcell/koaf081. PubMed 40202185.
Backbone
  Vector backbone: pYPQ230-D156R
  Vector type: Plant Expression, CRISPR ; T-DNA vector
  Selectable markers: Basta
Growth in bacteria
  Bacterial resistance: Kanamycin, 50 μg/mL
  Growth temperature: 37°C
  Growth strain: DH5alpha
  Copy number: High Copy
Gene/Insert
  Gene/Insert name: ZmUbi-LbCas12a-D156R-ZmUbi-crRNA scaffold
  Tag / fusion protein: NLS
Terms and licenses: Academic/Nonprofit Terms; Industry Terms: Not Available to Industry
How to cite: pYPQAT43 was a gift from Yiping Qi (Addgene plasmid # 223415 ; http://n2t.net/addgene:223415 ; RRID:Addgene_223415)
