[The description below was written by a language model from this plasmid's Addgene catalogue record and pLannotate feature annotations shown in this document.]
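Description:
pYPQAT43 is a 17.3 kb binary T-DNA vector for CRISPR mutagenesis in monocot plants using LbCas12a-D156R, a temperature-tolerant variant of the Lachnospiraceae Cas12a nuclease that recognises TTTV PAMs. The backbone outside the T-DNA borders has a pCAMBIA-like layout. A high-copy ColE1/pUC-type origin with the pBR322 bom site supports propagation in E. coli. The pVS1 oriV, RepA and StaA functions allow replication and stable maintenance in Agrobacterium. A kanamycin resistance gene (aphA-3) provides bacterial selection.

Between the nopaline-type right and left border repeats sit three plant expression units. The first maize ubiquitin (ZmUbi1) promoter is followed by an attB1 site and an unannotated stretch of roughly 3.8 kb ending in a NOS terminator. This stretch is consistent with the NLS-tagged LbCas12a-D156R coding sequence named in the catalogue entry, although the feature table does not annotate it. After an attB5 site, a second ZmUbi promoter drives the crRNA cassette. It begins with a partial match to a hammerhead ribozyme, an element used to release precise crRNA ends from a Pol II transcript. Downstream is a lac promoter/lacZα segment with T7 and T3 promoters, which probably acts as a replaceable stuffer for blue-white screening when spacers are inserted, though the record does not say so. An attB2 site closes this module. The attB1/attB5/attB2 scars indicate assembly by multisite Gateway recombination. The third unit is an enhanced CaMV 35S promoter driving the bar gene with a CaMV poly(A) signal, giving Basta (glufosinate) selection of transformed plants.

The vector is part of an all-in-one CRISPR toolbox intended for large-scale screens in plants, with nuclease, guide and selection marker delivered on a single T-DNA.
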