Features (pLannotate 1.2.2; 34 found; start..end, strand, type, name):
    283..307     -  misc_feature   RB T-DNA repeat: right border repeat from nopaline C58 T-DNA
    373..527     -  CDS            lacZα (fragment): LacZα fragment of β-galactosidase; lacZ fragment
    542..2539    +  promoter       Ubi promoter: maize polyubiquitin gene promoter
   2582..2606    +  protein_bind   attB1: mutant version of attB; recombination site for the Gateway® BP reaction BP Clonase™
   6435..6687    +  terminator     NOS terminator: nopaline synthase terminator and poly(A) signal
   6732..6752    +  protein_bind   attB5: mutant version of attB; core recombination site for the Gateway® BP reaction BP Clonase™
   6773..8735    +  promoter       Ubi promoter: maize polyubiquitin gene promoter
   8748..8771    +  misc_RNA       sTRSV HHRz (fragment): hammerhead ribozyme from the tobacco ringspot virus satellite RNA (Khvorova et al., 2003)
   8813..8831    -  rep_origin     f1 ori (fragment): f1 bacteriophage origin of replication; arrow indicates direction of (+) strand synthesis
   8836..8991    -  CDS            lacZα (fragment): LacZα fragment of β-galactosidase; lacZ fragment
   8999..9017    +  promoter       T7 promoter: promoter for bacteriophage T7 RNA polymerase
   9026..9049    -  misc_feature   MCS (fragment): pBluescript multiple cloning site
   9065..9083    -  promoter       T3 promoter: promoter for bacteriophage T3 RNA polymerase
   9126..9148    -  protein_bind   lac operator (fragment): The lac repressor binds to the lac operator to inhibit transcription in E. coli. This inhibition can be relieved by adding lactose or isopropyl-β-D-thiogalactopyranoside (IPTG). lac repressor encoded by lacI
   9152..9182    -  promoter       lac promoter: promoter for the E. coli lac operon
   9197..9218    -  protein_bind   CAP binding site: CAP binding activates transcription in the presence of cAMP. E. coli catabolite activator protein
   9347..9371    -  protein_bind   attB2: mutant version of attB; recombination site for the Gateway® BP reaction BP Clonase™
   9389..9424    -  misc_feature   MCS (fragment): pBluescript multiple cloning site
   9461..9483    -  protein_bind   lac operator (fragment): The lac repressor binds to the lac operator to inhibit transcription in E. coli. This inhibition can be relieved by adding lactose or isopropyl-β-D-thiogalactopyranoside (IPTG). lac repressor encoded by lacI
   9487..9517    -  promoter       lac promoter: promoter for the E. coli lac operon
   9532..9553    -  protein_bind   CAP binding site: CAP binding activates transcription in the presence of cAMP. E. coli catabolite activator protein
   9566..9654    -  CDS            lacI (fragment): lac repressor; lacI; The lac repressor binds to the lac operator to inhibit transcription in E. coli. This inhibition can be relieved by adding lactose or isopropyl-β-D-thiogalactopyranoside (IPTG).
   9744..10420   +  promoter       CaMV 35S promoter (enhanced): cauliflower mosaic virus 35S promoter with a duplicated enhancer region
  10465..11013   +  CDS            bar: PAT_STRHY - Experimental evidence at protein level: Swiss-Prot protein existence level 1. Inactivates phosphinothricin (PPT) by transfer of an acetyl group from acetyl CoA. Can also acetylate demethylphosphinothricin but not PTT or glutamate. This enzyme is an effector of phosphinothricin tripeptide (PTT or bialaphos) resistance. From Streptomyces hygroscopicus. Introduced by genetic manipulation and expressed in glufosinate-tolerant maize by Dekalb Genetics.
  11023..11197   +  polyA_signal   CaMV poly(A) signal: cauliflower mosaic virus polyadenylation signal
  11275..11299   -  misc_feature   LB T-DNA repeat: left border repeat from nopaline C58 T-DNA
  11724..12518   +  CDS            KanR: aminoglycoside phosphotransferase; aphA-3; confers resistance to kanamycin
  12605..13193   +  rep_origin     ori: high-copy-number ColE1/pMB1/pBR322/pUC origin of replication
  13379..13519   -  misc_feature   bom: basis of mobility region from pBR322
  13621..13660   -  CDS            rop (fragment): Rop protein, which maintains plasmids at low copy number; rop
  13863..14057   -  rep_origin     pVS1 oriV: origin of replication for the Pseudomonas plasmid pVS1 (Heeb et al., 2000)
  14123..15196   -  CDS            pVS1 RepA: replication protein from the Pseudomonas plasmid pVS1 (Heeb et al., 2000)
  15625..16254   -  CDS            pVS1 StaA: stability protein from the Pseudomonas plasmid pVS1 (Heeb et al., 2000)
  16814..17215   -  CDS            Y4CG_SINFN (fragment): Protein inferred from homology: Swiss-Prot protein existence level 3. From Sinorhizobium fredii (strain NBRC 101917 / NGR234).
>Addgene plasmid #223415 | pYPQAT43 | addgene full sequence | sequence record 453575 | Addgene NGS Result
CTACTTTATGCGACTAAAACACGCGACAAGAAAACGCCAGGAAAAGGGCAGGGCGGCAGCCTGTCGCGTA
ACTTAGGACTTGTGCGACATGTCGTTTTCAGAAGACGGCTGCACTGAACGTCAGAAGCCGACTGCACTAT
AGCAGCGGAGGGGTTGGATCAAAGTACTTTGATCCCGAGGGGAACCCTGTGGTTGGCATGCACATACAAA
TGGACGAACGGATAAACCTTTTCACGCCCTTTTAAATATCCGATTATTCTAATAAACGCTCTTTTCTCTT
AGGTTTACCCGCCAATATATCCTGTCAAACACTGATAGTTTAAACTGAAGGCGGGAAACGACAATCTGAT
CCAAGCTCAAGCTGCTCTAGCATTCGCCATTCAGGCTGCGCAACTGTTGGGAAGGGCGATCGGTGCGGGC
CTCTTCGCTATTACGCCAGCTGGCGAAAGGGGGATGTGCTGCAAGGCGATTAAGTTGGGTAACGCCAGGG
TTTTCCCAGTCACGACGTTGTAAAACGACGGCCAGTGCCAAGCTTGCATGCCTGCAGTGCAGCGTGACCC
GGTCGTGCCCCTCTCTAGAGATAATGAGCATTGCATGTCTAAGTTATAAAAAATTACCACATATTTTTTT
TGTCACACTTGTTTGAAGTGCAGTTTATCTATCTTTATACATATATTTAAACTTTACTCTACGAATAATA
TAATCTATAGTACTACAATAATATCAGTGTTTTAGAGAATCATATAAATGAACAGTTAGACATGGTCTAA
AGGACAATTGAGTATTTTGACAACAGGACTCTACAGTTTTATCTTTTTAGTGTGCATGTGTTCTCCTTTT
TTTTTGCAAATAGCTTCACCTATATAATACTTCATCCATTTTATTAGTACATCCATTTAGGGTTTAGGGT
TAATGGTTTTTATAGACTAATTTTTTTAGTACATCTATTTTATTCTATTTTAGCCTCTAAATTAAGAAAA
CTAAAACTCTATTTTAGTTTTTTTATTTAATAATTTAGATATAAAATAGAATAAAATAAAGTGACTAAAA
ATTAAACAAATACCCTTTAAGAAATTAAAAAAACTAAGGAAACATTTTTCTTGTTTCGAGTAGATAATGC
CAGCCTGTTAAACGCCGTCGACGAGTCTAACGGACACCAACCAGCGAACCAGCAGCGTCGCGTCGGGCCA
AGCGAAGCAGACGGCACGGCATCTCTGTCGCTGCCTCTGGACCCCTCTCGAGAGTTCCGCTCCACCGTTG
GACTTGCTCCGCTGTCGGCATCCAGAAATTGCGTGGCGGAGCGGCAGACGTGAGCCGGCACGGCAGGCGG
CCTCCTCCTCCTCTCACGGCACCGGCAGCTACGGGGGATTCCTTTCCCACCGCTCCTTCGCTTTCCCTTC
CYCGCCCGCCGTAATAAATAGACACCCCCTCCACACCCTCTTTCCCCAACCTCGTGTTGTTCGGAGCGCA
CACACACACAACCAGATCTCCCCCAAATCCMCCCGTCGGCACCTCCGCTTCAAGGTACGCCGCTCGTCCC
CCCCCCCCCCCCCCTCTCTACCTTCTCTAGATCGGCGTTCCGGTCCATGGTTAGGGCCCGGTAGTTCTAC
TTCTGTTCATGTTTGTGTTAGATCCGTGTTTGTGTTAGATCCGTGCTGCTAGCGTTCGTACACGGATGCG
ACCTGTACGTCAGACACGTTCTGATTGCTAACTTGCCAGTGTTTCTCTTTGGGGAATCCTGGGATGGCTC
TAGCCGTTCCGCAGACGGGATCGATTTCATGATTTTTTTTGTTTCGTTGCATAGGGTTTGGTTTGCCCTT
TTCCTTTATTTCAATATATGCCGTGCACTTGTTTGTCGGGTCATCTTTTCATGCTTTTTTTTGTCTTGGT
TGTGATGATGTGGTCTGGTTGGGCGGTCGTTCTAGATCGGAGTAGAATTAATTCTGTTTCAAACTACCTG
GTGGATTTATTAATTTTGGATCTGTATGTGTGTGCCATACATATTCATAGTTACGAATTGAAGATGATGG
ATGGAAATATCGATCTAGGATAGGTATACATGTTGATGCGGGTTTTACTGATGCATATACAGAGATGCTT
TTTGTTCGCTTGGTTGTGATGATGTGGTGTGGTTGGGCGGTCGTTCATTCGTTCTAGATCGGAGTAGAAT
ACTGTTTCAAACTACCTGGTGTATTTATTAATTTTGGAACTGTATGTGTGTGTCATACATCTTCATAGTT
ACGAGTTTAAGATGGATGGAAATATCGATCTAGGATAGGTATACATGTTGATGTGGGTTTTACTGATGCA
TATACATGATGGCATATGCAGCATCTATTCATATGCTCTAACCTTGAGTACCTATCTATTATAATAAACA
AGTATGTTTTATAATTATTTTGATCTTGATATACTTGGATGATGGCATATGCAGCAGCTATATGTGGATT
TTTTTAGCCCTGCCTTCATACGCTATTTATTTGCTTGGTACTGTTTCTTTTGTCGATGCTCACCCTGTTG
TTTGGTGTTACTTCTGCAGGTCGACTCTAGAGGATCCCCTCGAGGCGCGCCAAGCTATCAAACAAGTTTG
TACAAAAAAGCAGGCTCCGAATTCGCCCTTCACCATGGCTCCTAAGAAGAAGCGGAAGGTTGGTATTCAC
GGGGTGCCTGCGGCTTCAAAGCTCGAGAAATTCACCAACTGTTATTCGTTGAGCAAAACACTGCGGTTTA
AAGCGATTCCAGTCGGCAAGACTCAAGAGAATATAGACAATAAGCGGCTGTTGGTGGAAGATGAAAAGCG
CGCGGAAGACTACAAAGGGGTGAAGAAGTTGTTGGACAGATACTACCTCTCTTTTATCAATGATGTCTTG
CACTCAATCAAATTGAAGAATCTGAACAACTACATCTCCCTCTTCAGAAAGAAAACAAGGACAGAAAAGG
AGAATAAGGAACTTGAAAATTTGGAGATCAATCTGAGGAAAGAGATCGCGAAAGCCTTTAAAGGCAACGA
AGGATACAAAAGTCTGTTCAAGAAGGATATAATTGAGACAATTTTGCCAGAGTTCCTCGATGACAAGGAC
GAGATTGCGCTGGTCAATTCGTTCAACGGATTCACAACAGCATTCACAGGCTTCTTTCGCAATCGGGAAA
ATATGTTCTCTGAGGAGGCAAAGTCCACTTCTATTGCGTTCAGGTGTATCAATGAGAATCTCACTAGGTA
CATTTCCAACATGGATATCTTTGAGAAGGTTGACGCAATTTTTGACAAGCACGAAGTTCAGGAGATTAAG
GAGAAGATCCTCAATTCCGATTATGACGTTGAGGACTTCTTCGAAGGTGAGTTTTTTAATTTCGTGCTCA
CTCAAGAGGGTATCGACGTGTATAATGCGATCATCGGTGGGTTCGTGACTGAGTCCGGTGAAAAGATTAA
GGGATTGAACGAGTATATCAACCTTTACAACCAAAAGACGAAACAGAAGCTGCCAAAGTTCAAGCCTCTT
TACAAACAGGTTCTTTCAGACCGCGAGTCACTCTCGTTCTATGGGGAGGGCTACACTTCGGATGAGGAAG
TCCTGGAGGTGTTCAGGAATACTCTCAATAAGAATTCGGAGATTTTCTCTTCTATAAAAAAACTGGAAAA
GTTGTTTAAGAATTTTGACGAATACTCTAGCGCCGGCATATTTGTGAAAAACGGCCCGGCCATATCAACG
ATAAGTAAAGATATCTTCGGCGAATGGAACGTGATCAGAGACAAATGGAACGCGGAGTATGACGATATTC
ACCTGAAGAAGAAGGCTGTCGTAACGGAGAAGTACGAGGATGATCGCAGGAAAAGCTTCAAAAAGATCGG
AAGTTTCAGCCTGGAACAGTTGCAGGAGTATGCTGACGCCGATCTTAGCGTCGTCGAGAAGTTGAAGGAG
ATAATCATCCAAAAGGTCGACGAGATATATAAAGTCTATGGATCAAGTGAAAAACTGTTCGACGCCGACT
TCGTTTTGGAGAAGTCCCTGAAGAAGAACGACGCTGTTGTTGCCATTATGAAGGATCTGCTCGACAGCGT
GAAGAGTTTCGAGAACTATATTAAGGCTTTTTTCGGGGAGGGGAAGGAGACTAACAGAGATGAGTCCTTC
TACGGAGACTTCGTCCTCGCGTACGATATACTCCTTAAGGTAGACCACATCTACGACGCAATCAGAAATT
ACGTGACACAAAAGCCGTACAGCAAGGACAAGTTCAAACTCTACTTCCAGAACCCCCAGTTCATGGGCGG
CTGGGACAAGGACAAGGAAACGGATTACAGGGCTACGATCCTGAGGTATGGTTCAAAATACTACTTGGCG
ATTATGGACAAGAAGTACGCCAAGTGTCTCCAGAAGATTGACAAAGACGATGTCAATGGCAATTATGAGA
AGATCAACTACAAGCTGCTTCCGGGTCCGAACAAGATGCTCCCAAAGGTTTTCTTCAGCAAGAAATGGAT
GGCCTACTATAACCCAAGCGAGGACATCCAGAAGATTTATAAGAACGGTACGTTCAAGAAGGGCGACATG
TTCAATCTTAACGACTGTCACAAGCTGATCGACTTCTTCAAAGACTCAATTAGCCGGTACCCAAAGTGGT
CTAACGCCTATGACTTCAACTTTTCGGAAACCGAGAAGTACAAGGATATAGCCGGATTTTATAGAGAGGT
GGAAGAGCAGGGCTACAAGGTGTCATTCGAGTCCGCCAGCAAGAAGGAAGTGGACAAGCTCGTGGAAGAG
GGTAAGCTCTACATGTTCCAGATTTATAATAAAGACTTTAGCGATAAGAGCCACGGGACACCTAATCTCC
ACACAATGTATTTCAAGCTGCTCTTCGACGAGAATAACCACGGCCAAATCAGGTTGTCAGGAGGGGCTGA
ACTCTTCATGCGGCGCGCTAGCCTTAAGAAGGAGGAGCTTGTAGTCCACCCTGCGAATAGTCCAATTGCG
AATAAGAACCCGGACAATCCTAAAAAGACTACAACATTGAGCTACGACGTGTACAAGGATAAGAGGTTTT
CCGAGGATCAGTACGAGCTCCACATCCCGATTGCGATCAACAAGTGCCCAAAGAATATTTTCAAGATAAA
CACAGAGGTGCGTGTACTCCTGAAGCATGACGACAATCCTTACGTCATTGGGATTGATCGGGGCGAGAGG
AACCTCCTCTATATTGTGGTGGTGGACGGGAAGGGGAACATAGTCGAACAGTACTCCCTTAACGAAATAA
TTAACAATTTCAACGGCATCCGTATCAAGACCGACTACCATTCGTTGCTGGACAAGAAGGAGAAGGAGAG
ATTTGAGGCGCGGCAAAATTGGACAAGTATCGAGAACATCAAGGAACTCAAAGCAGGTTATATCTCTCAA
GTTGTGCATAAGATATGCGAGCTGGTTGAGAAGTATGACGCAGTGATCGCTCTTGAGGACCTCAACTCGG
GCTTTAAGAATTCTAGAGTTAAAGTGGAGAAGCAGGTCTATCAAAAGTTCGAGAAGATGCTTATAGATAA
GCTCAACTACATGGTCGATAAGAAATCGAACCCATGTGCCACCGGCGGCGCACTCAAAGGTTACCAAATA
ACAAACAAATTCGAGTCCTTCAAATCGATGAGTACTCAGAATGGGTTCATATTTTATATACCGGCGTGGC
TTACGTCTAAGATCGACCCGTCAACTGGTTTTGTCAACCTGTTGAAGACGAAATACACGTCCATTGCCGA
TTCGAAAAAGTTCATATCTAGTTTTGATCGTATTATGTACGTCCCAGAGGAAGATCTTTTCGAGTTTGCT
CTCGACTACAAAAACTTTTCGCGGACCGATGCGGATTACATTAAAAAATGGAAACTCTATTCGTACGGCA
ACAGAATCAGGATTTTTCGCAACCCTAAGAAGAATAACGTCTTTGATTGGGAGGAAGTTTGCTTGACTAG
CGCGTACAAGGAGCTCTTTAATAAGTATGGCATTAACTACCAACAGGGTGATATCAGAGCACTGCTTTGC
GAACAATCTGACAAGGCTTTCTACTCATCCTTCATGGCTTTGATGAGCCTGATGCTCCAGATGAGAAATT
CAATTACAGGCAGAACCGACGTGGATTTCTTGATCTCCCCGGTTAAAAATTCTGATGGCATCTTTTACGA
TAGCAGGAACTATGAAGCGCAAGAGAATGCGATTCTGCCAAAAAATGCAGACGCCAACGGTGCCTATAAC
ATCGCCAGGAAAGTCCTGTGGGCGATCGGCCAGTTCAAAAAGGCCGAAGACGAAAAATTGGACAAGGTCA
AAATCGCTATCAGCAACAAAGAGTGGCTGGAGTATGCTCAGACATCCGTAAAGCATAAGCGTCCTGCTGC
CACCAAAAAGGCCGGACAGGCTAAGAAAAAGAAGTGAGACGACTAGTGGCGGCCGCCGACGTCCGATCGT
TCAAACATTTGGCAATAAAGTTTCTTAAGATTGAATCCTGTTGCCGGTCTTGCGATGATTATCATATAAT
TTCTGTTGAATTACGTTAAGCATGTAATAATTAACATGTAATGCATGACGTTATTTATGAGATGGGTTTT
TATGATTAGAGTCCCGCAATTATACATTTAATACGCGATAGAAAACAAAATATAGCGCGCAAACTAGGAT
AAATTATCGCGCGCGGTGTCATCTATGTTACTAGATCGGGAATTGATCCCCCCTCGACAGCTTCCGGAAA
GGGCGAATTCGCAACTTTGTATACAAAAGTTGCCCCATGGCGTTCCCTCTAGAGAGATAATGAGCATTGC
ATGTCTAAGTTATAAAAAATTACCACATATTTTTTTTGTCACACTTGTTTGAAGTGCAGTTTATCTATCT
TTATACATATATTTAAACTTTACTCTACGAATAATATAATCTATAGTACTACAATAATATCAGTGTTTTA
GAGAATCATATAAATGAACAGTTAGACATGGTCTAAAGGACAATTGAGTATTTTGACAACAGGACTCTAC
AGTTTTATCTTTTTAGTGTGCATGTGTTCTCCTTTTTTTTTGCAAATAGCTTCACCTATATAATACTTCA
TCCATTTTATTAGTACATCCATTTAGGGTTTAGGGTTAATGGTTTTTATAGACTAATTTTTTTAGTACAT
CTATTTTATTCTATTTTAGCCTCTAAATTAAGAAAACTAAAACTCTATTTTAGTTTTTTTATTTAATAAT
TTAGATATAAAATAGAATAAAATAAAGTGACTAAAAATTAAACAAATACCCTTTAAGAAATTAAAAAAAC
TAAGGAAACATTTTTCTTGTTTCGAGTAGATAATGCCAGCCTGTTAAACGCCGTCGACGAGTCTAACGGA
CACCAACCAGCGAACCAGCAGCGTCGCGTCGGGCCAAGCGAAGCAGACGGCACGGCATCTCTGTCGCTGC
CTCTGGACCCCTCTCGAGAGTTCCGCTCCACCGTTGGACTTGCTCCGCTGTCGGCATCCAGAAATTGCGT
GGCGGAGCGGCAGACGTGAGCCGGCACGGCAGGCGGCCTCCTCCTCCTCTCACGGCACCGGCAGCTACGG
GGGATTCCTTTCCCMCCGCTCCTTCGCTTTCCCTTCCYCGCCCGCCGTAATAAATAGACACCCCCTCCAC
ACCCTCTTTCCCCAACCTCGTGTTGTTCGGAGCGCACACACACACAACCAGATCTCCCCCAAATCCACCC
GTCGGCACCTCCGCTTCAAGGTACGCCGCTCGTCCTCCCCCCCCCCCCCCTCTCTMCCTTCTCTAGATCG
GCGTTCCGGTCCATGGTTAGGGCCCGGTAGTTCTACTTCTGTTCATGTTTGTGTTAGATCCGTGTTTGTG
TTAGATCCGTGCTGCTAGCGTTCGTACACGGATGCGACCTGTACGTCAGACACGTTCTGATTGCTAACTT
GCCAGTGTTTCTCTTTGGGGAATCCTGGGATGGCTCTAGCCGTTCCGCAGACGGGATCGATTTCATGATT
TTTTTTGTTTCGTTGCATAGGGTTTGGTTTGCCCTTTTCCTTTATTTCAATATATGCCGTGCACTTGTTT
GTCGGGTCATCTTTTCATGCTTTTTTTTGTCTTGGTTGTGATGATGTGGTCTGGTTGGGCGGTCGTTCTA
GATCGGAGTAGAATTAATTCTGTTTCAAACTACCTGGTGGATTTATTAATTTTGGATCTGTATGTGTGTG
CCATACATATTCATAGTTACGAATTGAAGATGATGGATGGAAATATCGATCTAGGATAGGTATACATGTT
GATGCGGGTTTTACTGATGCATATACAGAGATGCTTTTTGTTCGCTTGGTTGTGATGATGTGGTGTGGTT
GGGCGGTCGTTCATTCGTTCTAGATCGGAGTAGAATACTGTTTCAAACTACCTGGTGTATTTATTAATTT
TGGAACTGTATGTGTGTGTCATACATCTTCATAGTTACGAGTTTAAGATGGATGGAAATATCGATCTAGG
ATAGGTATACATGTTGATGTGGGTTTTACTGATGCATATACATGATGGCATATGCAGCATCTATTCATAT
GCTCTAACCTTGAGTACCTATCTATTATAATAAACAAGTATGTTTTATAATTATTTTGATCTTGATATAC
TTGGATGATGGCATATGCAGCAGCTATATGTGGATTTTTTTAGCCCTGCCTTCATACGCTATTTATTTGC
TTGGTACTGTTTCTTTTGTCGATGCTCACCCTGTTGTTTGGTGTTACTTCTGCAGGGATCCAAATTACTG
ATGAGTCCGTGAGGACGAAACGAGTAAGCTCGTCTAATTTCTACTAAGTGTAGATGAGACCGGCGCCGCT
ACAGGGCGCGTCCCATTCGCCATTCAGGCTGCGCAACTGTTGGGAAGGGCGATCGGTGCGGGCCTCTTCG
CTATTACGCCAGCTGGCGAAAGGGGGATGTGCTGCAAGGCGATTAAGTTGGGTAACGCCAGGGTTTTCCC
AGTCACGACGTTGTAAAACGACGGCCAGTGAGCGCGCGTAATACGACTCACTATAGGGCGAATTGGGTAC
CGGGCCCCCCCTCGAGGTCCTCCAGCTTTTGTTCCCTTTAGTGAGGGTTAATTGCGCGCTTGGCGTAATC
ATGGTCATAGCTGTTTCCTGTGTGAAATTGTTATCCGCTCACAATTCCACACAACATACGAGCCGGAAGC
ATAAAGTGTAAAGCCTGGGGTGCCTAATGAGTGAGCTAACTCACATTAATTGCGTTGCGCTCACTGCCCG
CTTTCCACCGGTGGTCTCTGGCCGGCATGGTCCCAGCCTCCTCGCTGGCGCCGGCTGGGCAACATGCTTC
GGCATGGCGAATGGGACGGTACCCGGCCGGAATTCGACCCAGCTTTCTTGTACAAAGTGGTTCGATAATT
CTTAATTAACTAGTTCTAGAGCGGCCGCCACCGCGGTGGAGCTCGAATTCGTAATCATGTCATAGCTGTT
TCCTGTGTGAAATTGTTATCCGCTCACAATTCCACACAACATACGAGCCGGAAGCATAAAGTGTAAAGCC
TGGGGTGCCTAATGAGTGAGCTAACTCACATTAATTGCGTTGCGCTCACTGCCCGCTTTCCAGTCGGGAA
ACCTGTCGTGCCAGCTGCATTAATGAATCGGCCAACGCGCGGGGAGAGGCGGTTTGCGTATTGGCTAGAG
CAGCTTGCCAACATGGTGGAGCACGACACTCTCGTCTACTCCAAGAATATCAAAGATACAGTCTCAGAAG
ACCAAAGGGCTATTGAGACTTTTCAACAAAGGGTAATATCGGGAAACCTCCTCGGATTCCATTGCCCAGC
TATCTGTCACTTCATCAAAAGGACAGTAGAAAAGGAAGGTGGCACCTACAAATGCCATCATTGCGATAAA
GGAAAGGCTATCGTTCAAGATGCCTCTGCCGACAGTGGTCCCAAAGATGGACCCCCACCCACGAGGAGCA
TCGTGGAAAAAGAAGACGTTCCAACCACGTCTTCAAAGCAAGTGGATTGATGTGAACATGGTGGAGCACG
ACACTCTCGTCTACTCCAAGAATATCAAAGATACAGTCTCAGAAGACCAAAGGGCTATTGAGACTTTTCA
ACAAAGGGTAATATCGGGAAACCTCCTCGGATTCCATTGCCCAGCTATCTGTCACTTCATCAAAAGGACA
GTAGAAAAGGAAGGTGGCACCTACAAATGCCATCATTGCGATAAAGGAAAGGCTATCGTTCAAGATGCCT
CTGCCGACAGTGGTCCCAAAGATGGACCCCCACCCACGAGGAGCATCGTGGAAAAAGAAGACGTTCCAAC
CACGTCTTCAAAGCAAGTGGATTGATGTGATATCTCCACTGACGTAAGGGATGACGCACAATCCCACTAT
CCTTCGCAAGACCCTTCCTCTATATAAGGAAGTTCATTTCATTTGGAGAGGACACGCTGAAATCACCAGT
CTCTCTCTACAAATCTATCTCTCTCGAGTCTACCATGAGCCCAGAACGACGCCCGGCCGACATCCGCCGT
GCCACCGAGGCGGACATGCCGGCGGTCTGCACCATCGTCAACCACTACATCGAGACAAGCACGGTCAACT
TCCGTACCGAGCCGCAGGAACCGCAGGAGTGGACGGACGACCTCGTCCGTCTGCGGGAGCGCTATCCCTG
GCTCGTCGCCGAGGTGGACGGCGAGGTCGCCGGCATCGCCTACGCGGGCCCCTGGAAGGCACGCAACGCC
TACGACTGGACGGCCGAGTCGACCGTGTACGTCTCCCCCCGCCACCAGCGGACGGGACTGGGCTCCACGC
TCTACACCCACCTGCTGAAGTCCCTGGAGGCACAGGGCTTCAAGAGCGTGGTCGCTGTCATCGGGCTGCC
CAACGACCCGAGCGTGCGCATGCACGAGGCGCTCGGATATGCCCCCCGCGGCATGCTGCGGGCGGCCGGC
TTCAAGCACGGGAACTGGCATGACGTGGGTTTCTGGCAGCTGGACTTCAGCCTGCCGGTACCGCCCCGTC
CGGTCCTGCCCGTCACCGAGATTTGACTCGAGTTTCTCCATAATAATGTGTGAGTAGTTCCCAGATAAGG
GAATTAGGGTTCCTATAGGGTTTCGCTCATGTGTTGAGCATATAAGAAACCCTTAGTATGTATTTGTATT
TGTAAAATACTTCTATCAATAAAATTTCTAATTCCTAAAACCAAAATCCAGTACTAAAATCCAGATCCCC
CGAATTAATTCGGCGTTAATTCAGTACATTAAAAACGTCCGCAATGTGTTATTAAGTTGTCTAAGCGTCA
ATTTGTTTACACCACAATATATCCTGCCACCAGCCAGCCAACAGCTCCCCGACCGGCAGCTCGGCACAAA
ATCACCACTCGATACAGGCAGCCCATCAGTCCGGGACGGCGTCAGCGGGAGAGCCGTTGTAAGGCGGCAG
ACTTTGCTCATGTTACCGATGCTATTCGGAAGAACGGCAACTAAGCTGCCGGGTTTGAAACACGGATGAT
CTCGCGGAGGGTAGCATGTTGATTGTAACGATGACAGAGCGTTGCTGCCTGTGATCACCGCGGTTTCAAA
ATCGGCTCCGTCGATACTATGTTATACGCCAACTTTGAAAACAACTTTGAAAAAGCTGTTTTCTGGTATT
TAAGGTTTTAGAATGCAAGGAACAGTGAATTGGAGTTCGTCTTGTTATAATTAGCTTCTTGGGGTATCTT
TAAATACTGTAGAAAAGAGGAAGGAAATAATAAATGGCTAAAATGAGAATATCACCGGAATTGAAAAAAC
TGATCGAAAAATACCGCTGCGTAAAAGATACGGAAGGAATGTCTCCTGCTAAGGTATATAAGCTGGTGGG
AGAAAATGAAAACCTATATTTAAAAATGACGGACAGCCGGTATAAAGGGACCACCTATGATGTGGAACGG
GAAAAGGACATGATGCTATGGCTGGAAGGAAAGCTGCCTGTTCCAAAGGTCCTGCACTTTGAACGGCATG
ATGGCTGGAGCAATCTGCTCATGAGTGAGGCCGATGGCGTCCTTTGCTCGGAAGAGTATGAAGATGAACA
AAGCCCTGAAAAGATTATCGAGCTGTATGCGGAGTGCATCAGGCTCTTTCACTCCATCGACATATCGGAT
TGTCCCTATACGAATAGCTTAGACAGCCGCTTAGCCGAATTGGATTACTTACTGAATAACGATCTGGCCG
ATGTGGATTGCGAAAACTGGGAAGAAGACACTCCATTTAAAGATCCGCGCGAGCTGTATGATTTTTTAAA
GACGGAAAAGCCCGAAGAGGAACTTGTCTTTTCCCACGGCGACCTGGGAGACAGCAACATCTTTGTGAAA
GATGGCAAAGTAAGTGGCTTTATTGATCTTGGGAGAAGCGGCAGGGCGGACAAGTGGTATGACATTGCCT
TCTGCGTCCGGTCGATCAGGGAGGATATCGGGGAAGAACAGTATGTCGAGCTATTTTTTGACTTACTGGG
GATCAAGCCTGATTGGGAGAAAATAAAATATTATATTTTACTGGATGAATTGTTTTAGTACCTAGAATGC
ATGACCAAAATCCCTTAACGTGAGTTTTCGTTCCACTGAGCGTCAGACCCCGTAGAAAAGATCAAAGGAT
CTTCTTGAGATCCTTTTTTTCTGCGCGTAATCTGCTGCTTGCAAACAAAAAAACCACCGCTACCAGCGGT
GGTTTGTTTGCCGGATCAAGAGCTACCAACTCTTTTTCCGAAGGTAACTGGCTTCAGCAGAGCGCAGATA
CCAAATACTGTCCTTCTAGTGTAGCCGTAGTTAGGCCACCACTTCAAGAACTCTGTAGCACCGCCTACAT
ACCTCGCTCTGCTAATCCTGTTACCAGTGGCTGCTGCCAGTGGCGATAAGTCGTGTCTTACCGGGTTGGA
CTCAAGACGATAGTTACCGGATAAGGCGCAGCGGTCGGGCTGAACGGGGGGTTCGTGCACACAGCCCAGC
TTGGAGCGAACGACCTACACCGAACTGAGATACCTACAGCGTGAGCTATGAGAAAGCGCCACGCTTCCCG
AAGGGAGAAAGGCGGACAGGTATCCGGTAAGCGGCAGGGTCGGAACAGGAGAGCGCACGAGGGAGCTTCC
AGGGGGAAACGCCTGGTATCTTTATAGTCCTGTCGGGTTTCGCCACCTCTGACTTGAGCGTCGATTTTTG
TGATGCTCGTCAGGGGGGCGGAGCCTATGGAAAAACGCCAGCAACGCGGCCTTTTTACGGTTCCTGGCCT
TTTGCTGGCCTTTTGCTCACATGTTCTTTCCTGCGTTATCCCCTGATTCTGTGGATAACCGTATTACCGC
CTTTGAGTGAGCTGATACCGCTCGCCGCAGCCGAACGACCGAGCGCAGCGAGTCAGTGAGCGAGGAAGCG
GAAGAGCGCCTGATGCGGTATTTTCTCCTTACGCATCTGTGCGGTATTTCACACCGCATATGGTGCACTC
TCAGTACAATCTGCTCTGATGCCGCATAGTTAAGCCAGTATACACTCCGCTATCGCTACGTGACTGGGTC
ATGGCTGCGCCCCGACACCCGCCAACACCCGCTGACGCGCCCTGACGGGCTTGTCTGCTCCCGGCATCCG
CTTACAGACAAGCTGTGACCGTCTCCGGGAGCTGCATGTGTCAGAGGTTTTCACCGTCATCACCGAAACG
CGCGAGGCAGGGTGCCTTGATGTGGGCGCCGGCGGTCGAGTGGCGACGGCGCGGCTTGTCCGCGCCCTGG
TAGATTGCCTGGCCGTAGGCCAGCCATTTTTGAGCGGCCAGCGGCCGCGATAGGCCGACGCGAAGCGGCG
GGGCGTAGGGAGCGCAGCGACCGAAGGGTAGGCGCTTTTTGCAGCTCTTCGGCTGTGCGCTGGCCAGACA
GTTATGCACAGGCCAGGCGGGTTTTAAGAGTTTTAATAAGTTTTAAAGAGTTTTAGGCGGAAAAATCGCC
TTTTTTCTCTTTTATATCAGTCACTTACATGTGTGACCGGTTCCCAATGTACGGCTTTGGGTTCCCAATG
TACGGGTTCCGGTTCCCAATGTACGGCTTTGGGTTCCCAATGTACGTGCTATCCACAGGAAACAGACCTT
TTCGACCTTTTTCCCCTGCTAGGGCAATTTGCCCTAGCATCTGCTCCGTACATTAGGAACCGGCGGATGC
TTCGCCCTCGATCAGGTTGCGGTAGCGCATGACTAGGATCGGGCCAGCCTGCCCCGCCTCCTCCTTCAAA
TCGTACTCCGGCAGGTCATTTGACCCGATCAGCTTGCGCACGGTGAAACAGAACTTCTTGAACTCTCCGG
CGCTGCCACTGCGTTCGTAGATCGTCTTGAACAACCATCTGGCTTCTGCCTTGCCTGCGGCGCGGCGTGC
CAGGCGGTAGAGAAAACGGCCGATGCCGGGATCGATCAAAAAGTAATCGGGGTGAACCGTCAGCACGTCC
GGGTTCTTGCCTTCTGTGATCTCGCGGTACATCCAATCAGCTAGCTCGATCTCGATGTACTCCGGCCGCC
CGGTTTCGCTCTTTACGATCTTGTAGCGGCTAATCAAGGCTTCACCCTCGGATACCGTCACCAGGCGGCC
GTTCTTGGCCTTCTTCGTACGCTGCATGGCAACGTGCGTGGTGTTTAACCGAATGCAGGTTTCTACCAGG
TCGTCTTTCTGCTTTCCGCCATCGGCTCGCCGGCAGAACTTGAGTACGTCCGCAACGTGTGGACGGAACA
CGCGGCCGGGCTTGTCTCCCTTCCCTTCCCGGTATCGGTTCATGGATTCGGTTAGATGGGAAACCGCCAT
CAGTACCAGGTCGTAATCCCACACACTGGCCATGCCGGCCGGCCCTGCGGAAACCTCTACGTGCCCGTCT
GGAAGCTCGTAGCGGATCACCTCGCCAGCTCGTCGGTCACGCTTCGACAGACGGAAAACGGCCACGTCCA
TGATGCTGCGACTATCGCGGGTGCCCACGTCATAGAGCATCGGAACGAAAAAATCTGGTTGCTCGTCGCC
CTTGGGCGGCTTCCTAATCGACGGCGCACCGGCTGCCGGCGGTTGCCGGGATTCTTTGCGGATTCGATCA
GCGGCCGCTTGCCACGATTCACCGGGGCGTGCTTCTGCCTCGATGCGTTGCCGCTGGGCGGCCTGCGCGG
CCTTCAACTTCTCCACCAGGTCATCACCCAGCGCCGCGCCGATTTGTACCGGGCCGGATGGTTTGCGACC
GCTCACGCCGATTCCTCGGGCTTGGGGGTTCCAGTGCCATTGCAGGGCCGGCAGGCAACCCAGCCGCTTA
CGCCTGGCCAACCGCCCGTTCCTCCACACATGGGGCATTCCACGGCGTCGGTGCCTGGTTGTTCTTGATT
TTCCATGCCGCCTCCTTTAGCCGCTAAAATTCATCTACTCATTTATTCATTTGCTCATTTACTCTGGTAG
CTGCGCGATGTATTCAGATAGCAGCTCGGTAATGGTCTTGCCTTGGCGTACCGCGTACATCTTCAGCTTG
GTGTGATCCTCCGCCGGCAACTGAAAGTTGACCCGCTTCATGGCTGGCGTGTCTGCCAGGCTGGCCAACG
TTGCAGCCTTGCTGCTGCGTGCGCTCGGACGGCCGGCACTTAGCGTGTTTGTGCTTTTGCTCATTTTCTC
TTTACCTCATTAACTCAAATGAGTTTTGATTTAATTTCAGCGGCCAGCGCCTGGACCTCGCGGGCAGCGT
CGCCCTCGGGTTCTGATTCAAGAACGGTTGTGCCGGCGGCGGCAGTGCCTGGGTAGCTCACGCGCTGCGT
GATACGGGACTCAAGAATGGGCAGCTCGTACCCGGCCAGCGCCTCGGCAACCTCACCGCCGATGCGCGTG
CCTTTGATCGCCCGCGACACGACAAAGGCCGCTTGTAGCCTTCCATCCGTGACCTCAATGCGCTGCTTAA
CCAGCTCCACCAGGTCGGCGGTGGCCCATATGTCGTAAGGGCTTGGCTGCACCGGAATCAGCACGAAGTC
GGCTGCCTTGATCGCGGACACAGCCAAGTCCGCCGCCTGGGGCGCTCCGTCGATCACTACGAAGTCGCGC
CGGCCGATGGCCTTCACGTCGCGGTCAATCGTCGGGCGGTCGATGCCGACAACGGTTAGCGGTTGATCTT
CCCGCACGGCCGCCCAATCGCGGGCACTGCCCTGGGGATCGGAATCGACTAACAGAACATCGGCCCCGGC
GAGTTGCAGGGCGCGGGCTAGATGGGTTGCGATGGTCGTCTTGCCTGACCCGCCTTTCTGGTTAAGTACA
GCGATAACCTTCATGCGTTCCCCTTGCGTATTTGTTTATTTACTCATCGCATCATATACGCAGCGACCGC
ATGACGCAAGCTGTTTTACTCAAATACACATCACCTTTTTAGACGGCGGCGCTCGGTTTCTTCAGCGGCC
AAGCTGGCCGGCCAGGCCGCCAGCTTGGCATCAGACAAACCGGCCAGGATTTCATGCAGCCGCACGGTTG
AGACGTGCGCGGGCGGCTCGAACACGTACCCGGCCGCGATCATCTCCGCCTCGATCTCTTCGGTAATGAA
AAACGGTTCGTCCTGGCCGTCCTGGTGCGGTTTCATGCTTGTTCCTCTTGGCGTTCATTCTCGGCGGCCG
CCAGGGCGTCGGCCTCGGTCAATGCGTCCTCACGGAAGGCACCGCGCCGCCTGGCCTCGGTGGGCGTCAC
TTCCTCGCTGCGCTCAAGTGCGCGGTACAGGGTCGAGCGATGCACGCCAAGCAGTGCAGCCGCCTCTTTC
ACGGTGCGGCCTTCCTGGTCGATCAGCTCGCGGGCGTGCGCGATCTGTGCCGGGGTGAGGGTAGGGCGGG
GGCCAAACTTCACGCCTCGGGCCTTGGCGGCCTCGCGCCCGCTCCGGGTGCGGTCGATGATTAGGGAACG
CTCGAACTCGGCAATGCCGGCGAACACGGTCAACACCATGCGGCCGGCCGGCGTGGTGGTGTCGGCCCAC
GGCTCTGCCAGGCTACGCAGGCCCGCGCCGGCCTCCTGGATGCGCTCGGCAATGTCCAGTAGGTCGCGGG
TGCTGCGGGCCAGGCGGTCTAGCCTGGTCACTGTCACAACGTCGCCAGGGCGTAGGTGGTCAAGCATCCT
GGCCAGCTCCGGGCGGTCGCGCCTGGTGCCGGTGATCTTCTCGGAAAACAGCTTGGTGCAGCCGGCCGCG
TGCAGTTCGGCCCGTTGGTTGGTCAAGTCCTGGTCGTCGGTGCTGACGCGGGCATAGCCCAGCAGGCCAG
CGGCGGCGCTCTTGTTCATGGCGTAATGTCTCCGGTTCTAGTCGCAAGTATT
